Addgene plasmid #146161: pAc5.1C-5BoxB-73-Fluc-par6_D
Purpose: Insect Expression of 5BoxB-73-Fluc-par6-3UTR
Depositing lab: Elisa Izaurralde. Depositing organization: Max Planck Institute for Developmental Biology. Publication: Deadenylation is a widespread effect of miRNA regulation. Eulalio A, Huntzinger E, Nishihara T, Rehwinkel J, Fauser M, Izaurralde E. RNA. 2009 Jan . 15(1):21-32. 10.1261/rna.1399509 PubMed 19029310.
Backbone
  Vector backbone: Unknown
  Vector type: Insect Expression
Growth in bacteria
  Bacterial resistance: Ampicillin, 100 μg/mL
  Growth temperature: 37°C
  Growth strain: DH5alpha
  Copy number: Low Copy
Gene/Insert
  Gene/Insert name: 5BoxB-73-Fluc-par6-3UTR
  Species: D. melanogaster (fly)
  Cloning method: Unknown
Terms and licenses: Academic/Nonprofit Terms; Industry Terms: Not Available to Industry
Depositor comments: 3'UTR extracted from NCBI:NM_133010.4 Plasmids from this collection were made available to the research community and donated after the lab closed. Please note that the sequence provided by the depositing laboratory may be theoretical/predicted or based on Sanger sequencing results. There may be discrepancies between sequencing results obtained by Addgene and the depositor sequence. If an Addgene verified sequence is not available, please contact before placing your order to request that our lab fully sequence the plasmid.
How to cite: pAc5.1C-5BoxB-73-Fluc-par6_D was a gift from Elisa Izaurralde (Addgene plasmid # 146161 ; http://n2t.net/addgene:146161 ; RRID:Addgene_146161)
