[The description below was written by a language model from this plasmid's Addgene catalogue record and pLannotate feature annotations shown in this document.]
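Description:
pAc5.1C-5BoxB-73-Fluc-par6_D is an 8,475-nt insect expression plasmid for reporter assays in Drosophila cells. The catalogue lists the backbone as unknown, although the name and the annotated features point to a pAc5.1-type vector. It is propagated in E. coli through a ColE1/pUC-family origin and selected with ampicillin via the β-lactamase gene and its own promoter. The record lists it as low copy despite the origin's high-copy annotation. A partial tetracycline efflux coding fragment is also detected. It appears to be a backbone remnant rather than a working marker.

The payload is driven by the constitutive Drosophila melanogaster actin 5C promoter. Immediately downstream lie five boxB elements, the RNA hairpins from the phage λ nut site that are bound by the λN peptide. They sit upstream of the firefly luciferase coding sequence and therefore in the 5′ untranslated region of the transcript. The "73" in the name probably refers to the spacing between the boxB array and the luciferase start, which roughly fits the annotated coordinates, but the record does not explain it. Following luciferase is the 3′ UTR of the fly par-6 mRNA, which the depositor states was taken from the reference transcript. This region is not annotated in the feature table, nor is any polyadenylation signal.

The combination gives a luciferase mRNA that carries a natural 3′ UTR studied in the associated work on miRNA-mediated regulation and deadenylation, and to whose 5′ end λN-fused proteins can be tethered. Luciferase activity and transcript levels then report the effects on translation and mRNA stability. The specific experimental design is not given in the record.
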