Features (pLannotate 1.2.2; 11 found; start..end, strand, type, name):
     56..2550    +  promoter       Ac5 promoter: Drosophila melanogaster actin 5C promoter
   2556..2574    +  protein_bind   boxB: λ N peptide binding site consisting of an RNA hairpin within the N-utliization (nut) site of the λ bacteriophage transcript (Tan and Frankel, 1995) λN peptide
   2598..2616    +  protein_bind   boxB: λ N peptide binding site consisting of an RNA hairpin within the N-utliization (nut) site of the λ bacteriophage transcript (Tan and Frankel, 1995) λN peptide
   2622..2640    +  protein_bind   boxB: λ N peptide binding site consisting of an RNA hairpin within the N-utliization (nut) site of the λ bacteriophage transcript (Tan and Frankel, 1995) λN peptide
   2680..2698    +  protein_bind   boxB: λ N peptide binding site consisting of an RNA hairpin within the N-utliization (nut) site of the λ bacteriophage transcript (Tan and Frankel, 1995) λN peptide
   2704..2722    +  protein_bind   boxB: λ N peptide binding site consisting of an RNA hairpin within the N-utliization (nut) site of the λ bacteriophage transcript (Tan and Frankel, 1995) λN peptide
   2805..4454    +  CDS            luciferase: firefly luciferase; luc
   6144..6614    +  CDS            TcR (fragment): tetracycline efflux protein; tet; confers resistance to tetracycline
   6658..7246    -  rep_origin     ori: high-copy-number ColE1/pMB1/pBR322/pUC origin of replication
   7417..8277    -  CDS            AmpR: β-lactamase; bla; confers resistance to ampicillin, carbenicillin, and related antibiotics
   8278..8382    -  promoter       AmpR promoter: bla
>Addgene plasmid #146161 | pAc5.1C-5BoxB-73-Fluc-par6_D | depositor full sequence | sequence record 288606 | Full Sequence
CTTCAAGGAATTAATTCTATATTCTAAAAACACAAATGATACTTCTAAAAAAAATCATGAATGGCATCAA
CTCTGAATCAAATCTTTGCAGATGCACCTACTTCTCATTTCCACTGTCACATCATTTTTCCAGATCTCGC
TGCCTGTTATGTGGCCCACAAACCAAGACACGTTTTATGGCCATTAAAGCTGGCTGATCGTCGCCAAACA
CCAAATACATATCAATATGTACATTCGAGAAAGAAGCGATCAAAGAAGCGTCTTCGGGCGAGTAGGAGAA
TGCGGAGGAGAAGGAGAACGAGCTGATCTAGTATCTCTCCACAATCCAATGCCAACTGACCAACTGGCCA
TATTCGGAGCAATTTGAAGCCAATTTCCATCGCCTGGCGATCGCTCCATTCTTGGCTATATGTTTTTCAC
CGTTCCCGGGGCCATTTTCAAAGACTCGTCGGTAAGATAAGATTGTGTCACTCGCTGTCTCTCTTCATTT
GTCGAAGAATGCTGAGGAATTTCGCGATGACGTCGGCGAGTATTTTGAAGAATGAGAATAATTTGTATTT
ATACGAAAATCAGTTAGTGGAATTTTCTACAAAAACATGTTATCTATAGATAATTTTGTTGCAAAATATG
TTGACTATGACAAAGATTGTATGTATATACCTTTAATGTATTCTCATTTTCTTATGTATTTATAATGGCA
ATGATGATACTGATGATATTTTAAGATGATGCCAGACCACAGGCTGATTTCTGCGTCTTTTGCCGAACGC
AGTGCATGTGCGGTTGTTGTTTTTTGGAATAGTTTCAATTTTCGGACTGTCCGCTTTGATTTCAGTTTCT
TGGCTTATTCAAAAAGCAAAGTAAAGCCAAAAAAGCGAGATGGCAATACCAAATGCGGCAAAACGGTAGT
GGAAGGAAAGGGGTGCGGGGCAGCGGAAGGAAGGGTGGGGCGGGGCGTGGCGGGGTCTGTGGCTGGGCGC
GACGTCACCGACGTTGGAGCCACTCCTTTGACCATGTGTGCGTGTGTGTATTATTCGTGTCTCGCCACTC
GCCGGTTGTTTTTTTCTTTTTATCTCGCTCTCTCTAGCGCCATCTCGTACGCATGCTCAACGCACCGCAT
GTTGCCGTGTCCTTTATGCGTCATTTTGGCTCGAAATAGGCAATTATTTAAACAAAGATTAGTCAACGAA
AACGCTAAAATAAATAAGTCTACAATATGGTTACTTATTGCCATGTGTGTGCAGCCAACGATAGCAACAA
AAGCAACAACACAGTGGCTTTCCCTCTTTCACTTTTTGTTTGCAAGCGCGTGCGAGCAAGACGGCACGAC
CGGCAAACGCAATTACGCTGACAAAGAGCAGACGAAGTTTTGGCCGAAAAACATCAAGGCGCCTGATACG
AATGCATTTGCAATAACAATTGCGATATTTAATATTGTTTATGAAGCTGTTTGACTTCAAAACACACAAA
AAAAAAAATAAAACAAATTATTTGAAAGAGAATTAGGAATCGGACAGCTTATCGTTACGGGCTAACAGCA
CACCGAGACGAAATAGCTTACCTGACGTCACAGCCTCTGGAAGAACTGCCGCCAAGCAGAGAGAGAGAGA
AAAAGAGGGAGAGCAGCTTAGACCGCATGTGCTTGTGTGTGAGGCGTCTCTCTCTTCGTCTCCTGTTTGC
GCAAACGCATAGACTGCACTGAGAAAATCGATTACCTATTTTTTATGAATGAATATTTGCACTATTACTA
TTCAAAACTATTAAGATAGCAATCACATTCAATAGCCAAATACTATACCACCTGAGCGATGCAACGAAAT
GATCAATTTGAGCAAAAATGCTGCATATTTAGGACGGCATCATTATAGAAATGCTTCTTGCTGTGTACTT
TTCTCTCGTCTGGCAGCTGTTTCGCCGTTATTGTTAAAACCGGCTTAAGTTAGGTGTGTTTTCTACGACT
AGTGATGCCCCTACTAGAAGATGTGTGTTGCACAAATGTCCCTGAATAACCAATTTGAAGTGCAGATAGC
AGTAAACGTAAGCTAATATGAATATTATTTAACTGTAATGTTTTAATATCGCTGGACATTACTAATAAAC
CCACTATAAACACATGTACATATGTATGTTTTGGCATACAATGAGTAGTTGGGGAAAAAATGTGTAAAAG
CACCGTGACCATCACAGCATAAAGATAACCAGCTGAAGTATCGAATATGAGTAACCCCCAAATTGAATCA
CATGCCGCAACTGATAGGACCCATGGAAGTACACTCTTCATGGCGATATACAAGACACACACAAGCACGA
ACACCCAGTTGCGGAGGAAATTCTCCGTAAATGAAAACCCAATCGGCGAACAATTCATACCCATATATGG
TAAAAGTTTTGAACGCGACTTGAGAGCGGAGAGCATTGCGGCTGATAAGGTTTTAGCGCTAAGCGGGCTT
TATAAAACGGGCTGCGGGACCAGTTTTCATATCACTACCGTTTGAGTTCTTGTGCTGTGTGGATACTCCT
CCCGACACAAAGCCGCTCCATCAGCCAGCAAGCTTGGGCCCTGAAGAAGGGCCCCTCGACTAGTCCAAAT
ACAAACTGGGCCCTGAAGAAGGGCCCATATAGGGCCCTGAAGAAGGGCCCTATCGAGGATATTATCTCGA
CTAAGTCCAACTACAAACTGGGCCCTGAAGAAGGGCCCATATAGGGCCCTGAAGAAGGGCCCTATCGAGG
ATATTATCTCGAGGTCACCCATTCGAAGCTTGTCGTCTAATCCAGAGACCCCGGATCGGGGTACCAACAT
GGCCGAAGACGCCAAAAACATAAAGAAAGGCCCGGCACCATTCTATCCACTAGAGGATGGAACCGCTGGA
GAGCAACTGCATAAGGCTATGAAGAGATACGCCCTGGTTCCTGGAACAATTGCTTTTACAGATGCACATA
TCGAGGTGAACATCACGTACGCGGAATACTTCGAAATGTCCGTTCGGTTGGCAGAAGCTATGAAACGATA
TGGGCTGAATACAAATCACAGAATCGTCGTATGCAGTGAAAACTCTCTTCAATTCTTTATGCCGGTGTTG
GGCGCGTTATTTATCGGAGTTGCAGTTGCGCCCGCGAACGACATTTATAATGAACGTGAATTGCTCAACA
GTATGAACATTTCGCAGCCTACCGTAGTGTTTGTTTCCAAAAAGGGGTTGCAAAAAATTTTGAACGTGCA
AAAAAAATTACCAATAATCCAGAAAATTATTATCATGGATTCTAAAACGGATTACCAGGGATTTCAGTCG
ATGTACACGTTCGTCACATCTCATCTACCTCCCGGTTTTAATGAATACGATTTTGTACCAGAGTCCTTTG
ATCGTGACAAAACAATTGCACTGATAATGAACTCCTCTGGATCTACTGGGTTACCTAAGGGTGTGGCCCT
TCCGCATAGAACTGCCTGCGTCAGATTCTCGCATGCCAGAGATCCTATTTTTGGCAATCAAATCATTCCG
GATACTGCGATTTTAAGTGTTGTTCCATTCCATCACGGTTTTGGAATGTTTACTACACTCGGATATTTGA
TATGTGGATTTCGAGTCGTCTTAATGTATAGATTTGAAGAAGAGCTGTTTTTACGATCCCTTCAGGATTA
CAAAATTCAAAGTGCGTTGCTAGTACCAACCCTATTTTCATTCTTCGCCAAAAGCACTCTGATTGACAAA
TACGATTTATCTAATTTACACGAAATTGCTTCTGGGGGCGCACCTCTTTCGAAAGAAGTCGGGGAAGCGG
TTGCAAAACGCTTCCATCTTCCAGGGATACGACAAGGATATGGGCTCACTGAGACTACATCAGCTATTCT
GATTACACCCGAGGGGGATGATAAACCGGGCGCGGTCGGTAAAGTTGTTCCATTTTTTGAAGCGAAGGTT
GTGGATCTGGATACCGGGAAAACGCTGGGCGTTAATCAGAGAGGCGAATTATGTGTCAGAGGACCTATGA
TTATGTCCGGTTATGTAAACAATCCGGAAGCGACCAACGCCTTGATTGACAAGGATGGATGGCTACATTC
TGGAGACATAGCTTACTGGGACGAAGACGAACACTTCTTCATAGTTGACCGCTTGAAGTCTTTAATTAAA
TACAAAGGGTATCAGGTGGCCCCCGCTGAATTGGAATCGATATTGTTACAACACCCCAACATCTTCGACG
CGGGCGTGGCAGGTCTTCCCGACGATGACGCCGGTGAACTTCCCGCCGCCGTTGTTGTTTTGGAGCACGG
AAAGACGATGACGGAAAAAGAGATCGTGGATTACGTCGCCAGTCAAGTAACAACCGCGAAAAAGTTGCGC
GGAGGAGTTGTGTTTGTGGACGAAGTACCGAAAGGTCTTACCGGAAAACTCGACGCAAGAAAAATCAGAG
AGATCCTCATAAAGGCCAAGAAGGGCGGAAAGTCCAAATTGTAAGAATTCGCTAGCGATTAACCCGGCGA
TACAGCACCTCCAGCAGACGCAGCCAGAACTTAAGCAACGGAAAACGCGAATTCATCGCTGAGAAGTGCA
GAGGATTTTCAGTTTATCAGACTTAACTTTCCTTAAGATCGAATAAGTTCGTTAAACTCGAGTCAATTAT
TTAAAGTTATACAAGTTAGGCCAACTTATTCACATGTACACTGATCGCTTGTATATCGCTCACTTACTAA
AGCGACTGTCATAGCTCAACCAGCCATGATTTGAAAAGTCACCTTATAAAATCTATTGGTATTAGCCTGA
AAGCCTGATTGATTGAGTAAACAACATATCGGCCATATCCCATTCATTTCTTGTTAATCCTGGCCATTCA
AATTTAACGTTCTGCAAAATTTCCAGTCCGATTGTAGGTGAGCAATATATAAAACACGATTGTATATACA
TGTGTAATCATCATACGACTTTCCTCCATACATTCCACGAAACACTCAAAGTCAAAGAAAACACACCTAT
TCATTTGCACGTTTTTGAATGCAGTCTCTTGTTTTTATCTTTTTTCCTGGCATATATATATATGTGTATT
TAAATTTGTAAGATTTACGTCTTGTTATTATTCTTGCTTGTTGTATTAGACTAGAGTGAGACAGCTAGAG
GAGAGAGTGAAATAGAGAGAGGGCATCAAATGCTGAAGGCAGATCAATTTATTTAACTTAACCATTTGAA
ACGGCAATAATTGTAACAAAATCACATATACGAGCACGAATAATTTATAAAAAAAAAAAACATTCCATTT
TATGTACTGTGACAAGTCGGAAAAGCCTAACAAAATTATATTTCCTGATTTGTAAGCCTTGTTTTTAATT
TGAGCCGATCATTTTGCGTATATCTGCTATGTTTTGTTTAGCTCAATTTCTTATTTTTTCGGCATTACTC
ATTATATCTGTTTATTTTAAAAACCATTTGTAATTTTTAACTTTTGTTTTTTCGTCATTGTGTCCAATAC
TCGTCCAAGTTCTTTGTTGTCATTGTCATCACTTAGAGTTATGGAGAAAGGATAGAAAAACGAGGAGATA
AAGTTAACAAAACGTTAAGATACAAACGAAACACCAACAGCGCCTTCGCCTTCAAGAGAGCAATTCGATA
CTTTTTATATATATACAAGAGAATATATAAACGAATACAATCTATGTTATGTACGTACCCCTGTACACAC
AATTGAATTGAAGTCTGTGTATTCGCTTTAGTAAAATTGAGAAAACGCCACTCACGGCAGATGGGATGCA
ATGCGATCTGCTCGACTTGAAGTTAACAATATTAATATTTATGGGTCGCAACGGGCATAACTAACCCCAT
ACGAACGTGTACCCTGGGTAGATAGCAAGATCTAGGATAGACAGCAGCGAATCTGAAACTATAACTAAAT
GCGTATCGCCGCCCAACCACTCCCCTCATATACCCATTTCACATATACCCTTGCATTATCGAGAAATCTG
AACTTACATCGAACAAAAGTCGCCAGAATATCCCGATTTCCAAGCAAACGCATGTATATATATATATATA
CAAAAGCTAATGTGTATTCCCGCTAAGCAACTGAAAAGACCGAAAAGCAAATCACGAAAGAAAACCTTAT
ATTTTGATGTATGTATTATTATTTTTTAATAAACCTAAGAGAACTTGTAACCGGTCGACCGATGCCCTTG
AGAGCCTTCAACCCAGTCAGCTCCTTCCGGTGGGCGCGGGGCATGACTATCGTCGCCGCACTTATGACTG
TCTTCTTTATCATGCAACTCGTAGGACAGGTGCCGGCAGCGCTCTGGGTCATTTTCGGCGAGGACCGCTT
TCGCTGGAGCGCGACGATGATCGGCCTGTCGCTTGCGGTATTCGGAATCTTGCACGCCCTCGCTCAAGCC
TTCGTCACTGGTCCCGCCACCAAACGTTTCGGCGAGAAGCAGGCCATTATCGCCGGCATGGCGGCCGACG
CGCTGGGCTACGTCTTGCTGGCGTTCGCGACGCGAGGCTGGATGGCCTTCCCCATTATGATTCTTCTCGC
TTCCGGCGGCATCGGGATGCCCGCGTTGCAGGCCATGCTGTCCAGGCAGGTAGATGACGACCATCAGGGA
CAGCTTCAAGGATCGCTCGCGGCTCTTACCAGCCAGCAAAAGGCCAGGAACCGTAAAAAGGCCGCGTTGC
TGGCGTTTTTCCATAGGCTCCGCCCCCCTGACGAGCATCACAAAAATCGACGCTCAAGTCAGAGGTGGCG
AAACCCGACAGGACTATAAAGATACCAGGCGTTTCCCCCTGGAAGCTCCCTCGTGCGCTCTCCTGTTCCG
ACCCTGCCGCTTACCGGATACCTGTCCGCCTTTCTCCCTTCGGGAAGCGTGGCGCTTTCTCAATGCTCAC
GCTGTAGGTATCTCAGTTCGGTGTAGGTCGTTCGCTCCAAGCTGGGCTGTGTGCACGAACCCCCCGTTCA
GCCCGACCGCTGCGCCTTATCCGGTAACTATCGTCTTGAGTCCAACCCGGTAAGACACGACTTATCGCCA
CTGGCAGCAGCCACTGGTAACAGGATTAGCAGAGCGAGGTATGTAGGCGGTGCTACAGAGTTCTTGAAGT
GGTGGCCTAACTACGGCTACACTAGAAGGACAGTATTTGGTATCTGCGCTCTGCTGAAGCCAGTTACCTT
CGGAAAAAGAGTTGGTAGCTCTTGATCCGGCAAACAAACCACCGCTGGTAGCGGTGGTTTTTTTGTTTGC
AAGCAGCAGATTACGCGCAGAAAAAAAGGATCTCAAGAAGATCCTTTGATCTTTTCTACGGGGTCTGACG
CTCAGTGGAACGAAAACTCACGTTAAGGGATTTTGGTCATGAGATTATCAAAAAGGATCTTCACCTAGAT
CCTTTTAAATTAAAAATGAAGTTTTAAATCAATCTAAAGTATATATGAGTAAACTTGGTCTGACAGTTAC
CAATGCTTAATCAGTGAGGCACCTATCTCAGCGATCTGTCTATTTCGTTCATCCATAGTTGCCTGACTCC
CCGTCGTGTAGATAACTACGATACGGGAGGGCTTACCATCTGGCCCCAGTGCTGCAATGATACCGCGAGA
CCCACGCTCACCGGCTCCAGATTTATCAGCAATAAACCAGCCAGCCGGAAGGGCCGAGCGCAGAAGTGGT
CCTGCAACTTTATCCGCCTCCATCCAGTCTATTAATTGTTGCCGGGAAGCTAGAGTAAGTAGTTCGCCAG
TTAATAGTTTGCGCAACGTTGTTGCCATTGCTGCAGGCATCGTGGTGTCACGCTCGTCGTTTGGTATGGC
TTCATTCAGCTCCGGTTCCCAACGATCAAGGCGAGTTACATGATCCCCCATGTTGTGCAAAAAAGCGGTT
AGCTCCTTCGGTCCTCCGATCGTTGTCAGAAGTAAGTTGGCCGCAGTGTTATCACTCATGGTTATGGCAG
CACTGCATAATTCTCTTACTGTCATGCCATCCGTAAGATGCTTTTCTGTGACTGGTGAGTACTCAACCAA
GTCATTCTGAGAATAGTGTATGCGGCGACCGAGTTGCTCTTGCCCGGCGTCAACACGGGATAATACCGCG
CCACATAGCAGAACTTTAAAAGTGCTCATCATTGGAAAACGTTCTTCGGGGCGAAAACTCTCAAGGATCT
TACCGCTGTTGAGATCCAGTTCGATGTAACCCACTCGTGCACCCAACTGATCTTCAGCATCTTTTACTTT
CACCAGCGTTTCTGGGTGAGCAAAAACAGGAAGGCAAAATGCCGCAAAAAAGGGAATAAGGGCGACACGG
AAATGTTGAATACTCATACTCTTCCTTTTTCAATATTATTGAAGCATTTATCAGGGTTATTGTCTCATGA
GCGGATACATATTTGAATGTATTTAGAAAAATAAACAAATAGGGGTTCCGCGCACATTTCCCCGAAAAGT
GCCACCTGACGTCTAAGAAACCATTATTATCATGACATTAACCTATAAAAATAGGCGTATCACGAGCCCT
TTCGT
